>Addgene plasmid #157363 | pD649-HAsp-FGFRL1-COMP5AP-AviTag-9xHis | depositor full sequence | sequence record 303835 | Full Sequence
TTTCAATATTATTGAAGCATTTATCAGGGTTATTGTCTCATGAGCGGATACATATTTGAATGTATTTAGA
AAAATAAACAAATAGGGGTCAGTGTTACAACCAATTAACCAATTCTGAACATTATCGCGAGCCCATTTAT
ACCTGAATATGGCTCATAACACCCCTTGCTCATGACCAAAATCCCTTAACGTGAGTTACGCGCGCGTCGT
TCCACTGAGCGTCAGACCCCGTAGAAAAGATCAAAGGATCTTCTTGAGATCCTTTTTTTCTGCGCGTAAT
CTGCTGCTTGCAAACAAAAAAACCACCGCTACCAGCGGTGGTTTGTTTGCCGGATCAAGAGCTACCAACT
CTTTTTCCGAAGGTAACTGGCTTCAGCAGAGCGCAGATACCAAATACTGTTCTTCTAGTGTAGCCGTAGT
TAGCCCACCACTTCAAGAACTCTGTAGCACCGCCTACATACCTCGCTCTGCTAATCCTGTTACCAGTGGC
TGCTGCCAGTGGCGATAAGTCGTGTCTTACCGGGTTGGACTCAAGACGATAGTTACCGGATAAGGCGCAG
CGGTCGGGCTGAACGGGGGGTTCGTGCACACAGCCCAGCTTGGAGCGAACGACCTACACCGAACTGAGAT
ACCTACAGCGTGAGCTATGAGAAAGCGCCACGCTTCCCGAAGGGAGAAAGGCGGACAGGTATCCGGTAAG
CGGCAGGGTCGGAACAGGAGAGCGCACGAGGGAGCTTCCAGGGGGAAACGCCTGGTATCTTTATAGTCCT
GTCGGGTTTCGCCACCTCTGACTTGAGCGTCGATTTTTGTGATGCTCGTCAGGGGGGCGGAGCCTATGGA
AAAACGCCAGCAACGCGGCCTTTTTACGGTTCCTGGCCTTTTGCTGGCCTTTTGCTCACATGTTCTTTCC
TGCGTTATCCCCTGATTCTGTGGATAACCGTATTACCGCCTTTGAGTGAGCTGATACCGCTCGCCGCAGC
CGAACGACCGAGCGCAGCGAGTCAGTGAGCGAGGAAGCGGAAGGCGAGAGTAGGGAACTGCCAGGCATCA
AACTAAGCAGAAGGCCCCTGACGGATGGCCTTTTTGCGTTTCTACAAACTCTTTCTGTGTTGTAAAACGA
CGGCCAGTCTTAAGCTCGGGCCCCCTGGGCGGTTCTGATAACGAGTAATCGTTAATCCGCAAATAACGTA
AAAACCCGCTTCGGCGGGTTTTTTTATGGGGGGAGTTTAGGGAAAGAGCATTTGTCAGAATATTTAAGGG
CGCCTGTCACTTTGCTTGATATATGAGAATTATTTAACCTTATAAATGAGAAAAAAGCAACGCACTTTAA
ATAAGATACGTTGCTTTTTCGATTGATGAACACCTATAATTAAACTATTCATCTATTATTTATGATTTTT
TGTATATACAATATTTCTAGTTTGTTAAAGAGAATTAAGAAAATAAATCTCGAAAATAATAAAGGGAAAA
TCAGTTTTTGATATCAAAATTATACATGTCAACGATAATACAAAATATAATACAAACTATAAGATGTTAT
CAGTATTTATTATCATTTAGAATAAATTTTGTGTCGCCCTTAATTGTGAGCGGATAACAATTACGAGCTT
CATGCACAGTGGCGTTGACTCAATATTGGCCATTAGCCATATTATTCATTGGTTATATAGCATAAATCAA
TATTGGCTATTGGCCATTGCATACGTTGTATCTATATCATAATATGTACATTTATATTGGCTCATGTCCA
ATATGACCGCCATGTTGGCATTGATTATTGACTAGTTATTAATAGTAATCAATTACGGGGTCATTAGTTC
ATAGCCCATATATGGAGTTCCGCGTTACATAACTTACGGTAAATGGCCCGCCTGGCTGACCGCCCAACGA
CCCCCGCCCATTGACGTCAATAATGACGTATGTTCCCATAGTAACGCCAATAGGGACTTTCCATTGACGT
CAATGGGTGGAGTATTTACGGTAAACTGCCCACTTGGCAGTACATCAAGTGTATCATATGCCAAGTACGC
CCCCTATTGACGTCAATGACGGTAAATGGCCCGCCTGGCATTATGCCCAGTACATGACCTTATGGGACTT
TCCTACTTGGCAGTACATCTACGTATTAGTCATCGCTATTACCATGGTGATGCGGTTTTGGCAGTACATC
AATGGGCGTGGATAGCGGTTTGACTCACGGGGATTTCCAAGTCTCCACCCCATTGACGTCAATGGGAGTT
TGTTTTGGCACCAAAATCAACGGGACTTTCCAAAATGTCGTAACAACTCCGCCCCATTGACGCAAATGGG
CGGTAGGCGTGTACGGTGGGAGGTCTATATAAGCAGAGCTCGTTTAGTGAACCGTCAGATCGCCTGGAGA
CGCCATCCACGCTGTTTTGACCTCCATAGAAGACACCGGGACCGATCCAGCCTCCGCGGCCGGGAACGGT
GCATTGGAACGCGGATTCCCCGTGCCAAGAGTGACGTAAGTACCGCCTATAGAGTCTATAGGCCCACCCC
CTTGGCTTCGTTAGAACGCGGCTACAATTAATACATAACCTTATGTATCATACACATACGATTTAGGTGA
CACTATAGAATAACATCCACTTTGCCTTTCTCTCCACAGGTGTCCACTCCCAGGTCCAACTGCACCTCGG
TTCTATCGAAAACGCGCCTGCTAGCGCCACCATGAAGACCATCATTGCCCTGAGCTACATCTTCTGCCTG
GTGTTCGCTGCGGCCGCCGCAAGAGGACCTCCAAAAATGGCTGACAAGGTGGTGCCCAGACAGGTGGCCA
GACTGGGCAGAACAGTCAGACTGCAGTGTCCCGTGGAAGGCGATCCTCCTCCTCTGACCATGTGGACCAA
GGACGGCAGAACAATCCACAGCGGCTGGTCCAGATTCAGAGTGCTGCCTCAGGGCCTGAAAGTGAAACAG
GTGGAACGGGAAGATGCCGGCGTGTACGTGTGCAAGGCCACCAATGGCTTTGGCAGCCTGAGCGTGAACT
ACACCCTGGTGGTGCTGGACGATATCAGCCCCGGCAAAGAGTCTCTGGGCCCCGATTCTTCTAGCGGCGG
ACAAGAAGATCCTGCCAGCCAGCAATGGGCCAGACCTAGATTCACCCAGCCTAGCAAGATGCGGCGGAGA
GTGATTGCCAGACCTGTGGGAAGCTCTGTGCGGCTGAAATGTGTGGCCAGCGGACACCCCAGACCTGACA
TCACCTGGATGAAGGACGACCAGGCTCTGACCAGACCAGAAGCCGCCGAGCCTAGAAAGAAGAAGTGGAC
CCTGAGCCTGAAGAACCTGCGGCCTGAGGACAGCGGCAAGTACACCTGTAGAGTGTCCAACAGAGCCGGC
GCTATCAACGCCACCTACAAGGTGGACGTGATCCAGCGGACCAGATCCAAGCCTGTGCTGACAGGCACAC
ACCCCGTGAACACCACCGTGGATTTTGGCGGCACCACAAGCTTCCAGTGCAAAGTGCGGAGCGACGTGAA
GCCTGTGATCCAGTGGCTGAAGAGAGTGGAATACGGCGCCGAGGGCAGACACAACAGCACAATCGATGTC
GGCGGCCAGAAATTCGTGGTGCTGCCAACAGGCGACGTGTGGTCAAGACCTGATGGCAGCTACCTGAACA
AGCTGCTGATCACCAGAGCCAGACAGGACGACGCCGGAATGTATATCTGCCTGGGCGCCAACACCATGGG
CTACAGCTTTAGAAGCGCCTTCCTGACCGTGCTGCCCGATCCTAAACCTCCTGGACCTCCTGTGGCCTCT
AGCAGCTCTGCTACATCTCTGCCTTGGCCTGGCGCGCCGGAAGATCAAGTTGATCCAAGATTGATTGATG
GCAAGGGCGGATCTCTGGAGGTGCTGTTCCAGGGACCAGGCGGAAGCGGCAATCCCGGCGGCGATCTGGC
CCCCCAGATGCTGCGCGAGCTGCAGGAGACCAATGCCGCCCTGCAGGACGTGCGCGAGCTGCTGCGCCAC
CGCGTGAAGGAGATCACCTTCCTGAAGAACACCGTGATGGAGTGCGACGCCTGCGGTATGCAGCCCTCTA
GAGGCTCCGGCTCCATCATCCCAGTTGAGGAGGAGAACCCGGACTTCTGGAACCGCGAGGCAGCCGAGGC
CCTGGGTGCCGCCAAGAAGCTGCAGCCTGCACAGACAGCCGCCAAGAACCTCATCATCTTCCTGGGCGAT
GGGATGGGGGTGTCTACGGTGACAGCTGCCAGGATCCTAAAAGGGCAGAAGAAGGACAAACTGGGGCCTG
AGATACCCCTGGCCATGGACCGCTTCCCATATGTGGCTCTGTCCAAGACATACAATGTAGACAAACATGT
GCCAGACAGTGGAGCCACAGCCACGGCCTACCTGTGCGGGGTCAAGGGCAACTTCCAGACCATTGGCTTG
AGTGCAGCCGCCCGCTTTAACCAGTGCAACACGACACGCGGCAACGAGGTCATCTCCGTGATGAATCGGG
CCAAGAAAGCAGGGAAGTCAGTGGGAGTGGTAACCACCACACGAGTGCAGCACGCCTCGCCAGCCGGCAC
CTACGCCCACACGGTGAACCGCAACTGGTACTCGGACGCCGACGTGCCTGCCTCGGCCCGCCAGGAGGGG
TGCCAGGACATCGCTACGCAGCTCATCTCCAACATGGACATTGACGTGATCCTAGGTGGAGGCCGAAAGT
ACATGTTTCGCATGGGAACCCCAGACCCTGAGTACCCAGATGACTACAGCCAAGGTGGGACCAGGCTGGA
CGGGAAGAATCTGGTGCAGGAATGGCTGGCGAAGCGCCAGGGTGCCCGGTATGTGTGGAACCGCACTGAG
CTCATGCAGGCTTCCCTGGACCCGTCTGTGACCCATCTCATGGGTCTCTTTGAGCCTGGAGACATGAAAT
ACGAGATCCACCGAGACTCCACACTGGACCCCTCCCTGATGGAGATGACAGAGGCTGCCCTGCGCCTGCT
GAGCAGGAACCCCCGCGGCTTCTTCCTCTTCGTGGAGGGTGGTCGCATCGACCATGGTCATCATGAAAGC
AGGGCTTACCGGGCACTGACTGAGACGATCATGTTCGACGACGCCATTGAGAGGGCGGGCCAGCTCACCA
GCGAGGAGGACACGCTGAGCCTCGTCACTGCCGACCACTCCCACGTCTTCTCCTTCGGAGGCTACCCCCT
GCGAGGGAGCTCCATCTTCGGGCTGGCCCCTGGCAAGGCCCGGGACAGGAAGGCCTACACGGTCCTCCTA
TACGGAAACGGTCCAGGCTATGTGCTCAAGGACGGCGCCCGGCCGGATGTTACCGAGAGCGAGAGCGGGA
GCCCCGAGTATCGGCAGCAGTCAGCAGTGCCCCTGGACGAAGAGACCCACGCAGGCGAGGACGTGGCGGT
GTTCGCGCGCGGCCCGCAGGCGCACCTGGTTCACGGCGTGCAGGAGCAGACCTTCATAGCGCACGTCATG
GCCTTCGCCGCCTGCCTGGAGCCCTACACCGCCTGCGACCTGGCGCCCCCCGCCGGCACCACCGACGCCG
CGCACCCGGGTGGCGGAGGACTGAACGACATCTTCGAGGCTCAGAAAATCGAATGGCACGAACATCACCA
TCACCATCACCATCACCATTAAGGCCGGCCTGTAGTCACTGGCACAACGCGTTACCCGGTAAGCCAATCG
GGTATACACGGTCGTCATACTGCAGACAGGGTTCTTCTACTTTGCAAGATAGTCTTGAGTAGTAAAATAA
ATAGATAGAGAAAATCAGCCTCGACTGTGCCTTCTAGTTGCCAGCCATCTGTTGTTTGCCCCTCCCCCGT
GCCTTCCTTGACCCTGGAAGGTGCCACTCCCACTGTCCTTTCCTAATAAAATGAGGAAATTGCATCACAA
CACTCAACCCTATCTCGGTCTATTCTTTTGATTTATAAGGGATTTTGCCGATTTCGGCCTATTGGTTAAA
AAATGAGCTGATTTAACAAAAATTTAACGCGAATTAATTCTGTGGAATGTGTGTCAGTTAGGGTGTGGAA
AGTCCCCAGGCTCCCCAGCAGGCAGAAGTATGCAAAGCATGCATCTCAATTAGTCAGCAACCAGGTGTGG
AAAGTCCCCAGGCTCCCCAGCAGGCAGAAGTATGCAAAGCATGCATCTCAATTAGTCAGCAACCATAGTC
CCGCCCCTAACTCCGCCCATCCCGCCCCTAACTCCGCCCAGTTCCGCCCATTCTCCGCCCCATGGCTGAC
TAATTTTTTTTATTTATGCAGAGGCCGAGGCCGCCTCTGCCTCTGAGCTATTCCAGAAGTAGTGAGGAGG
CTTTTTTGGAGGCCTAGGCTTTTGCAAAAAGCTCCCGGGAGCTTGTATATCCATTTTCGGATCTGATCAG
CACGTGTTGACAATTAATCATCGGCATAGTATATCGGCATAGTATAATACGACAAGGTGAGGAACTAAAC
CATGACCGAGTACAAGCCCACGGTGCGCCTCGCCACCCGCGACGACGTCCCCAGGGCCGTACGCACCCTC
GCCGCCGCGTTCGCCGACTACCCCGCCACGCGCCACACCGTCGATCCGGACCGCCACATCGAGCGGGTCA
CCGAGCTGCAAGAACTCTTCCTCACGCGCGTCGGGCTCGACATCGGCAAGGTGTGGGTCGCGGACGACGG
CGCCGCGGTGGCGGTCTGGACCACGCCGGAGAGCGTCGAAGCGGGGGCGGTGTTCGCCGAGATCGGCCCG
CGCATGGCCGAGTTGAGCGGTTCCCGGCTGGCCGCGCAGCAACAGATGGAAGGCCTCCTGGCGCCGCACC
GGCCCAAGGAGCCCGCGTGGTTCCTGGCCACCGTCGGCGTCTCGCCCGACCACCAGGGCAAGGGTCTGGG
CAGCGCCGTCGTGCTCCCCGGAGTGGAGGCGGCCGAGCGCGCCGGGGTGCCCGCCTTCCTGGAGACATCC
GCGCCCCGCAACCTCCCCTTCTACGAGCGGCTCGGCTTCACCGTCACCGCCGACGTCGAGGTGCCCGAAG
GACCGCGCACCTGGTGCATGACCCGCAAGCCCGGTGCCTGACACGTGCTACGAGATTTCGATTCCACCGC
CGCCTTCTATGAAAGGTTGGGCTTCGGAATCGTTTTCCGGGACGCCGGCTGGATGATCCTCCAGCGCGGG
GATCTCATGCTGGAGTTCTTCGCCCACCCCAACTTGTTTATTGCAGCTTATAATGGTTACAAATAAAGCA
ATAGCATCACAAATTTCACAAATAAAGCATTTTTTTCACTGCATTCTAGTTGTGGTTTGTCCAAACTCAT
CAATGTATCTTATCATGTCTGTATACCGTCGACCTCTAGCTAGAGCTTGGCGTAATCATGGTCATTACCA
ATGCTTAATCAGTGAGGCACCTATCTCAGCGATCTGTCTATTTCGTTCATCCATAGTTGCCTGACTCCCC
GTCGTGTAGATAACTACGATACGGGAGGGCTTACCATCTGGCCCCAGCGCTGCGATGATACCGCGAGAAC
CACGCTCACCGGCTCCGGATTTATCAGCAATAAACCAGCCAGCCGGAAGGGCCGAGCGCAGAAGTGGTCC
TGCAACTTTATCCGCCTCCATCCAGTCTATTAATTGTTGCCGGGAAGCTAGAGTAAGTAGTTCGCCAGTT
AATAGTTTGCGCAACGTTGTTGCCATCGCTACAGGCATCGTGGTGTCACGCTCGTCGTTTGGTATGGCTT
CATTCAGCTCCGGTTCCCAACGATCAAGGCGAGTTACATGATCCCCCATGTTGTGCAAAAAAGCGGTTAG
CTCCTTCGGTCCTCCGATCGTTGTCAGAAGTAAGTTGGCCGCAGTGTTATCACTCATGGTTATGGCAGCA
CTGCATAATTCTCTTACTGTCATGCCATCCGTAAGATGCTTTTCTGTGACTGGTGAGTACTCAACCAAGT
CATTCTGAGAATAGTGTATGCGGCGACCGAGTTGCTCTTGCCCGGCGTCAATACGGGATAATACCGCGCC
ACATAGCAGAACTTTAAAAGTGCTCATCATTGGAAAACGTTCTTCGGGGCGAAAACTCTCAAGGATCTTA
CCGCTGTTGAGATCCAGTTCGATGTAACCCACTCGTGCACCCAACTGATCTTCAGCATCTTTTACTTTCA
CCAGCGTTTCTGGGTGAGCAAAAACAGGAAGGCAAAATGCCGCAAAAAAGGGAATAAGGGCGACACGGAA
ATGTTGAATACTCATATTCTTCCTT
Features (pLannotate 1.2.2; 24 found; start..end, strand, type, name):
    119..143     -  CDS            KanR (fragment): aminoglycoside phosphotransferase; aph(3')-Ia; confers resistance to kanamycin
    254..842     +  rep_origin     ori: high-copy-number ColE1/pMB1/pBR322/pUC origin of replication
   1067..1084    +  terminator     rrnB T2 terminator (fragment): transcription terminator T2 from the E. coli rrnB gene
   1109..1128    -  CDS            lacZα (fragment): LacZα fragment of β-galactosidase; lacZ fragment
   1584..1600    +  protein_bind   lac operator: The lac repressor binds to the lac operator to inhibit transcription in E. coli. This inhibition can be relieved by adding lactose or isopropyl-β-D-thiogalactopyranoside (IPTG). lac repressor encoded by lacI
   1843..2146    +  enhancer       CMV enhancer: human cytomegalovirus immediate early enhancer
   2147..2350    +  promoter       CMV promoter: human cytomegalovirus (CMV) immediate early promoter
   2486..2529    +  intron         CMV intron (fragment): modified intron A from human cytomegalovirus
   2581..2599    +  promoter       SP6 promoter: promoter for bacteriophage SP6 RNA polymerase
   2603..2640    +  CDS            IgH signal sequence (fragment): signal sequence from the mouse immunoglobulin heavy chain variable region
   2752..3810    +  CDS            FGFRL1 (fragment): FGRL1_HUMAN - Also known as FGFR5, FHFR. Experimental evidence at protein level: Swiss-Prot protein existence level 1. Has a negative effect on cell proliferation. From Homo sapiens (Human).
   3907..4086    +  CDS            Comp (fragment): COMP_RAT - Experimental evidence at protein level: Swiss-Prot protein existence level 1. May play a role in the structural integrity of cartilage via its interaction with other extracellular matrix proteins such as the collagens and fibronectin. Can mediate the interaction of chondrocytes with the cartilage extracellular matrix through interaction with cell surface integrin receptors. Could play a role in the pathogenesis of osteoarthritis. Potent suppressor of apoptosis in both primary chondrocytes and transformed cells. Suppresses apoptosis by blocking the activation of caspase-3 and by indu
   4074..5526    +  CDS            SEAP (fragment): secreted alkaline phosphatase from human placenta The natural enzyme has a C-terminal transmembrane sequence that is replaced by a GPI anchor.
   5551..5592    +  CDS            AviTag™ (fragment): peptide tag that allows for enzymatic biotinylation
   5596..5619    +  CDS            8xHis: 8xHis affinity tag
   5765..5876    +  polyA_signal   bGH poly(A) signal: bovine growth hormone polyadenylation signal
   5877..5985    +  rep_origin     f1 ori (fragment): f1 bacteriophage origin of replication; arrow indicates direction of (+) strand synthesis
   5999..6328    +  promoter       SV40 promoter: SV40 enhancer and early promoter
   6376..6423    +  promoter       EM7 promoter: synthetic bacterial promoter&nbsp
   6442..7041    +  CDS            PuroR (fragment): puromycin N-acetyltransferase; pac from Streptomyces; confers resistance to puromycin
   7051..7176    +  CDS            ble (fragment): BLE_KLEPN - Experimental evidence at protein level: Swiss-Prot protein existence level 1. Binding protein with a strong affinity to the bleomycin family of antibiotics. Binds to CL990; an antimitotic-antibiotic compound. From Klebsiella pneumoniae.
   7171..7292    +  polyA_signal   SV40 poly(A) signal: SV40 polyadenylation signal
   7345..8205    -  CDS            AmpR: β-lactamase; bla; confers resistance to ampicillin, carbenicillin, and related antibiotics
   8208..89      -  promoter       AmpR promoter (fragment) (across the origin): bla
