[The description below was written by a language model from this plasmid's Addgene catalogue record and pLannotate feature annotations shown in this document.]
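Description:
pD649-HAsp-FGFRL1-COMP5AP-AviTag-9xHis is a mammalian expression plasmid of about 8.2 kb, built on the pD649 backbone, for secreting the extracellular domain of human FGFRL1 (also called FGFR5) as a multimeric, enzymatically detectable fusion protein. It is maintained in E. coli at high copy from a ColE1/pUC-type origin under ampicillin selection (AmpR). The feature table also finds an SV40 promoter/EM7 promoter cassette driving a puromycin N-acetyltransferase sequence with an SV40 poly(A) signal, which could in principle support selection in mammalian cells, although the record does not describe that use. Short matches to KanR, lacZα, ble and f1 ori appear to be backbone remnants rather than functional elements.

The expression unit is driven by the CMV enhancer and promoter, followed by a CMV intron A fragment and an SP6 promoter, which is a phage RNA polymerase promoter and also serves as a sequencing primer site. The "HAsp" in the name indicates an N-terminal signal peptide; the annotation tool matched this region partially to an immunoglobulin heavy-chain signal sequence. The roughly 1.06 kb FGFRL1 ectodomain sits between retained NotI and AscI sites, so it is an exchangeable module. It is fused in frame to a segment of rat cartilage oligomeric matrix protein, whose coiled coil is known to form pentamers, then to human placental alkaline phosphatase, an AviTag for site-specific biotinylation, and a polyhistidine tag for purification. The tag is annotated as 8xHis but named 9xHis. A bGH poly(A) signal ends the transcript.

Pentamerisation raises avidity for weak binding partners, and the phosphatase gives a colorimetric readout. The construct belongs to a collection used to screen extracellular interactions among human IgSF cell-surface proteins. The depositor notes that some plasmids in the collection may carry an IS4-like transposase insertion upstream of the CMV promoter.
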