Addgene plasmid #157363: pD649-HAsp-FGFRL1-COMP5AP-AviTag-9xHis
Purpose: Mammalian expression of cell-surface protein extracellular domain fused to COMP5AP-AviTag-9xHis. Protein is secreted from cells.
Depositing lab: Chris Garcia. Depositing organization: Stanford University. Publication: A Human IgSF Cell-Surface Interactome Reveals a Complex Network of Protein-Protein Interactions. Wojtowicz WM, Vielmetter J, Fernandes RA, Siepe DH, Eastman CL, Chisholm GB, Cox S, Klock H, Anderson PW, Rue SM, Miller JJ, Glaser SM, Bragstad ML, Vance J, Lam AW, Lesley SA, Zinn K, Garcia KC. Cell. 2020 Aug 20;182(4):1027-1043.e17. doi: 10.1016/j.cell.2020.07.025. PubMed 32822567.
Backbone
  Vector backbone: pD649
  Backbone size w/o insert (bp): 7153
  Vector type: Mammalian Expression
Growth in bacteria
  Bacterial resistance: Ampicillin, 100 μg/mL
  Growth temperature: 37°C
  Growth strain: DH5alpha
  Copy number: High Copy
Gene/Insert
  Gene/Insert name: FGFRL1 (alt name: FGRL1)
  Species: H. sapiens (human)
  Insert size (bp): 1062
  Entrez Gene: FGFRL1 (a.k.a. FGFR-5, FGFR5, FHFR)
  Promoter: CMV/SP6
  Tag / fusion protein: COMP5AP-AviTag-9xHis (C terminal on backbone)
  Cloning method: Restriction Enzyme; 5′ cloning site GCGGCCGC (not destroyed); 3′ cloning site GGCGCGCC (not destroyed)
  Sequencing primers: 5′ ATTTAGGTGACACTATAG; 3′ CGTCGCACTCCATCACGGTG
Resource information
  A portion of this plasmid was derived from a plasmid made by: synthesis by ThermoFisher
Terms and licenses: Academic/Nonprofit Terms; Industry Terms: Not Available to Industry
Depositor comments: Some plasmids in this collection may have an IS4-like element ISVsa5 family transposase upstream of the CMV promoter.
How to cite: pD649-HAsp-FGFRL1-COMP5AP-AviTag-9xHis was a gift from Chris Garcia (Addgene plasmid # 157363 ; http://n2t.net/addgene:157363 ; RRID:Addgene_157363)
