>Addgene plasmid #157363 | pD649-HAsp-FGFRL1-COMP5AP-AviTag-9xHis | depositor partial sequence | sequence record 303836 | insert (extracellular domain)
GCAAGAGGACCTCCAAAAATGGCTGACAAGGTGGTGCCCAGACAGGTGGCCAGACTGGGCAGAACAGTCA
GACTGCAGTGTCCCGTGGAAGGCGATCCTCCTCCTCTGACCATGTGGACCAAGGACGGCAGAACAATCCA
CAGCGGCTGGTCCAGATTCAGAGTGCTGCCTCAGGGCCTGAAAGTGAAACAGGTGGAACGGGAAGATGCC
GGCGTGTACGTGTGCAAGGCCACCAATGGCTTTGGCAGCCTGAGCGTGAACTACACCCTGGTGGTGCTGG
ACGATATCAGCCCCGGCAAAGAGTCTCTGGGCCCCGATTCTTCTAGCGGCGGACAAGAAGATCCTGCCAG
CCAGCAATGGGCCAGACCTAGATTCACCCAGCCTAGCAAGATGCGGCGGAGAGTGATTGCCAGACCTGTG
GGAAGCTCTGTGCGGCTGAAATGTGTGGCCAGCGGACACCCCAGACCTGACATCACCTGGATGAAGGACG
ACCAGGCTCTGACCAGACCAGAAGCCGCCGAGCCTAGAAAGAAGAAGTGGACCCTGAGCCTGAAGAACCT
GCGGCCTGAGGACAGCGGCAAGTACACCTGTAGAGTGTCCAACAGAGCCGGCGCTATCAACGCCACCTAC
AAGGTGGACGTGATCCAGCGGACCAGATCCAAGCCTGTGCTGACAGGCACACACCCCGTGAACACCACCG
TGGATTTTGGCGGCACCACAAGCTTCCAGTGCAAAGTGCGGAGCGACGTGAAGCCTGTGATCCAGTGGCT
GAAGAGAGTGGAATACGGCGCCGAGGGCAGACACAACAGCACAATCGATGTCGGCGGCCAGAAATTCGTG
GTGCTGCCAACAGGCGACGTGTGGTCAAGACCTGATGGCAGCTACCTGAACAAGCTGCTGATCACCAGAG
CCAGACAGGACGACGCCGGAATGTATATCTGCCTGGGCGCCAACACCATGGGCTACAGCTTTAGAAGCGC
CTTCCTGACCGTGCTGCCCGATCCTAAACCTCCTGGACCTCCTGTGGCCTCTAGCAGCTCTGCTACATCT
CTGCCTTGGCCT
